Addgene plasmid #21788: pRY1004
Depositing lab: Richard Yu. Depositing organization: Molecular Sciences Institute. Publication: Negative feedback that improves information transmission in yeast signalling. Yu RC, Pesce CG, Colman-Lerner A, Lok L, Pincus D, Serra E, Holl M, Benjamin K, Gordon A, Brent R. Nature. 2008 Dec 11. 456(7223):755-61. 10.1038/nature07513 PubMed 19079053.
Backbone
  Vector backbone: pACL7-YFP-A206K
  Backbone size w/o insert (bp): 3300
  Vector type: Yeast Expression
  Selectable markers: URA3
Growth in bacteria
  Bacterial resistance: Ampicillin, 100 μg/mL
  Growth temperature: 37°C
  Growth strain: DH5alpha
  Copy number: High Copy
Gene/Insert
  Gene/Insert name: Dig1-YFP (alt names: Dig1; YFP)
  Species: S. cerevisiae (budding yeast); A. victoria
  Insert size (bp): 3500
  Mutation: contains 5' 1000bp UTR (Dig1 promoter) Dig1 open reading frame YFP 3' ADH terminator from pACL7-YFP-A206K
  GenBank ID: NC_001148
  Entrez Gene: DIG1 (a.k.a. YPL049C, RST1)
  Tag / fusion protein: YFP (C terminal on insert)
  Cloning method: Restriction Enzyme; 5′ cloning site KpnI (not destroyed); 3′ cloning site NotI (not destroyed)
  Sequencing primers: 5′ n/a
Terms and licenses: Academic/Nonprofit Terms; Industry Terms: Not Available to Industry
Depositor comments: Construction was complicated; please refer to parent article's supplemental materials for details of construction.
How to cite: pRY1004 was a gift from Richard Yu (Addgene plasmid # 21788 ; http://n2t.net/addgene:21788 ; RRID:Addgene_21788)
