[The description below was written by a language model from this plasmid's Addgene catalogue record and pLannotate feature annotations shown in this document.]
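Description:
pRY1004 is a yeast expression plasmid built on the pACL7-YFP-A206K backbone that carries a Dig1-YFP fusion under the control of the gene's own upstream region. In E. coli it is maintained as a high-copy plasmid through a ColE1/pUC-type origin and selected with ampicillin via the β-lactamase gene. It also retains pBluescript-style remnants, including an f1 phage origin, lac promoter/operator and lacZα fragments, and flanking T3 and T7 promoters. In yeast, selection relies on the URA3 auxotrophic marker with its own promoter, which can also be counterselected with 5-FOA. The annotated feature table shows no yeast replication origin (neither 2μ nor CEN/ARS), which would be consistent with an integrating vector, although the record does not state how the plasmid is maintained in yeast.

The insert, cloned between KpnI and NotI, comprises about 1 kb of 5' sequence from the S. cerevisiae DIG1 locus serving as the native promoter. This is followed by the full DIG1 open reading frame, fused at its C terminus to an Aequorea victoria-derived YFP; the backbone name indicates the A206K variant, a substitution generally used to reduce fluorescent protein dimerization. Transcription ends at the ADH1 terminator supplied by the backbone. A fragment of the neighbouring yeast gene CAM1 annotated upstream on the opposite strand probably reflects the genomic flank carried along with the promoter. Dig1 is a negative regulator of Ste12-dependent transcription in the mating pheromone and filamentation pathways. The construct therefore allows fluorescent tracking of Dig1 expressed from its own promoter, in line with the associated study of signalling and negative feedback in the yeast pheromone response. The depositor notes that construction was complicated and is detailed in that publication's supplementary material.
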