Features (pLannotate 1.2.2; 23 found; start..end, strand, type, name):
     96..200     +  promoter       AmpR promoter: bla
    201..1061    +  CDS            AmpR: β-lactamase; bla; confers resistance to ampicillin, carbenicillin, and related antibiotics
   1232..1820    +  rep_origin     ori: high-copy-number ColE1/pMB1/pBR322/pUC origin of replication
   2003..2095    +  CDS            lacI (fragment): lac repressor; lacI; The lac repressor binds to the lac operator to inhibit transcription in E. coli. This inhibition can be relieved by adding lactose or isopropyl-β-D-thiogalactopyranoside (IPTG).
   2108..2129    +  protein_bind   CAP binding site: CAP binding activates transcription in the presence of cAMP. E. coli catabolite activator protein
   2144..2174    +  promoter       lac promoter: promoter for the E. coli lac operon
   2182..2198    +  protein_bind   lac operator: The lac repressor binds to the lac operator to inhibit transcription in E. coli. This inhibition can be relieved by adding lactose or isopropyl-β-D-thiogalactopyranoside (IPTG). lac repressor encoded by lacI
   2243..2261    +  promoter       T3 promoter: promoter for bacteriophage T3 RNA polymerase
   2277..2636    -  CDS            CAM1 (fragment): EF1G1_YEAST - Also known as TEF3. Experimental evidence at protein level: Swiss-Prot protein existence level 1. Subunit of the eukaryotic elongation factor 1 complex (eEF1). Probably plays a role in anchoring the complex to other cellular components. May be involved in transcriptional regulation of MXR1. From Saccharomyces cerevisiae (strain ATCC 204508 / S288c) (Baker's yeast).
   2642..2658    +  CDS            ecDHFR (fragment): E. coli dihydrofolate reductase; folA
   3198..4553    +  CDS            DIG1: DIG1_YEAST - Also known as RST1. Experimental evidence at protein level: Swiss-Prot protein existence level 1. DIG1 and DIG2 are negative regulators of the filamentation and pheromone induced mating program. DIG1 and DIG2 inhibit the transcriptional activity of STE12 by direct protein-protein interaction. DIG1 colocalizes to promoters with STE12 and redistributes with it during induction of filamentation (by butanol) or mating (by pheromone) to program specific genes, but binding of DIG1 to STE12 is reduced by pheromone treatment. From Saccharomyces cerevisiae (strain ATCC 204508 / S288c) (Bak
   4563..5276    +  CDS            11: 11 is a basic (constitutively fluorescent) green fluorescent protein published in 1996, derived from Aequorea victoria.
   5289..5429    +  CDS            ADH1 (fragment): ADH1_YEAST - Also known as ADC1. Experimental evidence at protein level: Swiss-Prot protein existence level 1. This isozyme preferentially catalyzes the conversion of primary unbranched alcohols to their corresponding aldehydes. Also shows activity toward secondary alcohols. From Saccharomyces cerevisiae (strain ATCC 204508 / S288c) (Baker's yeast).
   5433..5620    +  terminator     ADH1 terminator: S. cerevisiae ADH1; transcription terminator for the S. cerevisiae alcohol dehydrogenase 1 (ADH1) gene
   5759..5800    -  misc_feature   MCS (fragment): pBluescript multiple cloning site
   5809..5827    -  promoter       T7 promoter: promoter for bacteriophage T7 RNA polymerase
   5830..5987    +  CDS            lacZα (fragment): LacZα fragment of β-galactosidase; lacZ fragment
   5995..6450    +  rep_origin     f1 ori (sequence partly withheld): f1 bacteriophage origin of replication; arrow indicates direction of (+) strand synthesis
   6451..6502    -  misc_feature   bom (fragment): basis of mobility region from pBR322
   6581..7384    -  CDS            URA3: orotidine-5'-phosphate decarboxylase, required for uracil biosynthesis; S. cerevisiae URA3; yeast auxotrophic marker, counterselectable with 5-fluoroorotic acid (5-FOA)
   7385..7600    -  promoter       URA3 promoter: S. cerevisiae URA3
   7615..7664    -  misc_feature   bom (fragment): basis of mobility region from pBR322
   7766..1       -  CDS            rop (fragment) (across the origin): Rop protein, which maintains plasmids at low copy number; rop
>Addgene plasmid #21788 | pRY1004 | depositor full sequence | sequence record 9992 | Author sequence
GACGAAAGGGCCTCGTGATACGCCTATTTTTATAGGTTAATGTCATGATAATAATGGTTTCTTAGACGTC
AGGTGGCACTTTTCGGGGAAATGTGCGCGGAACCCCTATTTGTTTATTTTTCTAAATACATTCAAATATG
TATCCGCTCATGAGACAATAACCCTGATAAATGCTTCAATAATATTGAAAAAGGAAGAGTATGAGTATTC
AACATTTCCGTGTCGCCCTTATTCCCTTTTTTGCGGCATTTTGCCTTCCTGTTTTTGCTCACCCAGAAAC
GCTGGTGAAAGTAAAAGATGCTGAAGATCAGTTGGGTGCACGAGTGGGTTACATCGAACTGGATCTCAAC
AGCGGTAAGATCCTTGAGAGTTTTCGCCCCGAAGAACGTTTTCCAATGATGAGCACTTTTAAAGTTCTGC
TATGTGGCGCGGTATTATCCCGTATTGACGCCGGGCAAGAGCAACTCGGTCGCCGCATACACTATTCTCA
GAATGACTTGGTTGAGTACTCACCAGTCACAGAAAAGCATCTTACGGATGGCATGACAGTAAGAGAATTA
TGCAGTGCTGCCATAACCATGAGTGATAACACTGCGGCCAACTTACTTCTGACAACGATCGGAGGACCGA
AGGAGCTAACCGCTTTTTTGCACAACATGGGGGATCATGTAACTCGCCTTGATCGTTGGGAACCGGAGCT
GAATGAAGCCATACCAAACGACGAGCGTGACACCACGATGCCTGTAGCAATGGCAACAACGTTGCGCAAA
CTATTAACTGGCGAACTACTTACTCTAGCTTCCCGGCAACAATTAATAGACTGGATGGAGGCGGATAAAG
TTGCAGGACCACTTCTGCGCTCGGCCCTTCCGGCTGGCTGGTTTATTGCTGATAAATCTGGAGCCGGTGA
GCGTGGGTCTCGCGGTATCATTGCAGCACTGGGGCCAGATGGTAAGCCCTCCCGTATCGTAGTTATCTAC
ACGACGGGCAGTCAGGCAACTATGGATGAACGAAATAGACAGATCGCTGAGATAGGTGCCTCACTGATTA
AGCATTGGTAACTGTCAGACCAAGTTTACTCATATATACTTTAGATTGATTTAAAACTTCATTTTTAATT
TAAAAGGATCTAGGTGAAGATCCTTTTTGATAATCTCATGACCAAAATCCCTTAACGTGAGTTTTCGTTC
CACTGAGCGTCAGACCCCGTAGAAAAGATCAAAGGATCTTCTTGAGATCCTTTTTTTCTGCGCGTAATCT
GCTGCTTGCAAACAAAAAAACCACCGCTACCAGCGGTGGTTTGTTTGCCGGATCAAGAGCTACCAACTCT
TTTTCCGAAGGTAACTGGCTTCAGCAGAGCGCAGATACCAAATACTGTCCTTCTAGTGTAGCCGTAGTTA
GGCCACCACTTCAAGAACTCTGTAGCACCGCCTACATACCTCGCTCTGCTAATCCTGTTACCAGTGGCTG
CTGCCAGTGGCGATAAGTCGTGTCTTACCGGGTTGGACTCAAGACGATAGTTACCGGATAAGGCGCAGCG
GTCGGGCTGAACGGGGGGTTCGTGCACACAGCCCAGCTTGGAGCGAACGACCTACACCGAACTGAGATAC
CTACAGCGTGAGCATTGAGAAAGCGCCACGCTTCCCGAAGGGAGAAAGGCGGACAGGTATCCGGTAAGCG
GCAGGGTCGGAACAGGAGAGCGCACGAGGGAGCTTCCAGGGGGGAACGCCTGGTATCTTTATAGTCCTGT
CGGGTTTCGCCACCTCTGACTTGAGCGTCGATTTTTGTGATGCTCGTCAGGGGGGCCGAGCCTATGGAAA
AACGCCAGCAACGCGGCCTTTTTACGGTTCCTGGCCTTTTGCTGGCCTTTTGCTCACATGTTCTTTCCTG
CGTTATCCCCTGATTCTGTGGATAACCGTATTACCGCCTTTGAGTGAGCTGATACCGCTCGCCGCAGCCG
AACGACCGAGCGCAGCGAGTCAGTGAGCGAGGAAGCGGAAGAGCGCCCAATACGCAAACCGCCTCTCCCC
GCGCGTTGGCCGATTCATTAATGCAGCTGGCACGACAGGTTTCCCGACTGGAAAGCGGGCAGTGAGCGCA
ACGCAATTAATGTGAGTTACCTCACTCATTAGGCACCCCAGGCTTTACACTTTATGCTTCCGGCTCCTAT
GTTGTGTGGAATTGTGAGCGGATAACAATTTCACACAGGAAACAGCTATGACCATGATTACGCCAAGCTC
GGAATTAACCCTCACTAAAGGGAACAAAAGCTGGGTACCCTTCAAGGGAACGATGGTGTTGGCAATCTGG
ATGCACAGATCACTGTTGGCCAAAGATTGCCATCTGATGATTTGCGCTTGGGCATTTAAGTCATCGTCGG
CACCTAAAAGTTGAGTCTTCATCTTGTCGTCCTGTGAAAGCTTTACTAAATAATAGTTAATCGCCATTGC
CTCGGTTAGCTTGTAACCCTTTGGACCCACGAAAGCCGGAACCTTCTTCAAGGGAAAGTCCCTTGCGAAC
TGTTCAGCGGCGGCATCTGGCGTAACAACCTTAACGTCCAGCTTCAAAGCCTTGACAAGACCTCTTGGGA
CCCAAGTTCTAATTCTGAAGTTAGCATATAAAGTACCTTGAGACATGGCGTGCAAAAACTGTATCTGATC
TTGAGTTTCTATGTTCTGTATGCTCTAATAACAGAAAATACAATAACAAGGAGGGAAGACCAATTTGCGG
GCTGCCAAGCAACACAACCAAACCCTGCTGATAAACGAAAACAAGAAAACTAATAAAAAAATAAATAAGG
AACTCTACAAGGACTACACTAATCATGTCTCACTCCCGCGGATTGAAAAAACGAAAGAAAAAAACAGGAA
TCAACGCCCAACGACCTGCAGCAGCAAGCGTGAGAAATTCCCCGAGTGGGTCACCGCGAGCGGAAGATGA
AACAAGCAGCAGTCGGCTTGCACAGGCCTTGCATGTATGCGTTGGTGGGCCTTGGGCTTTACTTATAAGC
AGCTGCTTCGCCACTTGATACGGTTGTTCTTTACATCTGTTTCTCGCTGGGGGAAGTTTATTAGGTTTAG
TTTTTCCGCTTTGTGCTTTGCGTTTTTTTAGCTTATACAGAAGAAACGCACTTAAAAAGAATCAAATCAG
TAACAAATTTTGGTATTGTTTCTCAAAGAAGAAAATAGAAAGTGAGAATGGCCGTATCAGCCCGTTTGAG
AACGACTGCCGAGGATACATCCATTGCTAAATCAACACAAGATCCAATTGGTGATACAGAAATCAGTGTA
GCAAATGCTAAGGGCAGCAGCGATAGCAACATTAAGAATTCGCCAGGCGGAAACAGCGTTGGTCAGGAGT
CGGAGCTAGAGCATGTCCCTGAGGAGGATGACTCTGGTGACAAGGAAGCAGATCATGAGGATTCTGAGAC
AGCCACTGCGAAGAAGAGGAAAGCCCAACCATTGAAGAATCCGAAGAAATCATTGAAGAGGGGCAGAGTC
CCGGCGCCTTTGAATTTATCGGATAGCAACACTAATACACACGGTGGTAATATTAAGGACGGCAACTTGG
CTTCGTCTAACTCTGCACATTTTCCTCCTGTTGCTAATCAAAACGTGAAAAGCGCGCCCGCACAAGTTAC
TCAGCATTCCAAGTTCCAGCCCCGTGTCCAATACTTGGGAAAGGCCAGTTCTAGACAATCTATACAAGTG
AATAATAGCAGCAATAGTTATGGGAAACCACACATGCCCTCGGCGGGCATCATGAGCGCCATGAACCCTT
ACATGCCCATGAATCGCTACATAATGTCACCATATTATAATCCGTACGGTATCCCTCCACCTCACATGCT
GAACAAGCCCATAATGACACCCTACGTGTCGTATCCATATCCAATGGGACCGCGGACCTCCATTCCTTAT
GCTATGCAAGGTGGCAACGCTAGGCCCTACGAAGAAAATGAGTATAGTGCTAGCAATTACAGAAACAAGA
GGGTTAACGACTCATATGATTCGCCTTTGAGTGGCACCGCTTCCACTGGGAAAACCAGACGATCCGAGGA
AGGCTCAAGAAATTCTAGCGTAGGATCAAGTGCGAATGCCGGTCCTACGCAACAGCGCGCGGATCTACGC
CCAGCAGATATGATACCTGCTGAAGAATACCACTTTGAACGGGATGCATTACTCTCGGCCAACACGAAAG
CCAGAAGCGCAAGCACAAGCACAAGTACAAGCACAAGCACAAACCGGGACAGGAGTTCATGGCATGAGGC
AGAACCCAATAAAGACGAAGAAGAGGGTACGGACTTGGCCATCGAGGACGGAGCGGTCCCCACTCCCACT
TTTACTACGTTCCAGCGGACCTCGCAGCCGCAGCAGCAATCACCTAGTCTTCTTCAAGGCGAAATCCGAC
TCTCATCGCATATTTTTGCCTTCGAGTTCCCCCTGAGCTCTAGCAATGTAGACAAGAAAATGTTTATGAG
CATATGTAATAAAGTATGGAATGAATCAAAGGAGCTGACAAAAAAATCATCATCACATCACAGAACCGGA
AAAGGGCGCGCCATGAGTAAAGGAGAAGAACTTTTCACTGGAGTTGTCCCAATTCTTGTTGAATTAGATG
GTGATGTTAATGGGCACAAATTTTCTGTCAGTGGAGAGGGTGAAGGTGATGCAACATACGGAAAACTTAC
CCTTAAATTTATTTGCACTACTGGAAAACTACCTGTTCCATGGCCAACACTTGTCACTACTTTCGGTTAT
GGTTTACAATGCTTTGCTAGATACCCAGATCATATGAAACGGCATGACTTTTTCAAGAGTGCCATGCCCG
AAGGTTATGTACAGGAAAGAACTATATTTTTCAAAGATGACGGGAACTACAAGACACGTGCTGAAGTCAA
GTTTGAAGGTGATACCCTTGTTAATAGAATCGAGTTAAAAGGTATTGATTTTAAAGAAGATGGAAACATT
CTTGGACACAAATTGGAATACAACTATAACTCACACAATGTATACATCATGGCAGACAAACAAAAGAATG
GAATCAAAGTTAACTTCAAAATTAGACACAACATTGAAGATGGAAGCGTTCAACTAGCAGACCATTATCA
ACAAAATACTCCAATTGGCGATGGCCCTGTCCTTTTACCAGACAACCATTACCTGTCCTATCAATCTGCC
CTTTCGAAAGATCCCAACGAAAAGAGAGACCACATGGTCCTTCTTGAGTTTGTAACAGCTGCTGGGATTA
CACATGGCATGGATGAACTATACAAGCGGTCGGGGTGAACTCGAGAAGCTTTGGACTTCTTCGCCAGAGG
TTTGGTCAAGTCTCCAATCAAGGTTGTCGGCTTGTCTACCTTGCCAGAAATTTACGAAAAGATGGAAAAG
GGTCAAATCGTTGGTAGATACGTTGTTGACACTTCTAAATAAGCGAATTTCTTATGATTTATGATTTTTA
TTATTAAATAAGTTATAAAAAAAATAAGTGTATACAAATTTTAAAGTGACTCTTAGGTTTTAAAACGAAA
ATTCTTGTTCTTGAGTAACTCTTTCCTGTAGGTCAGGTTGCTTTCTCAGGTATAGCATGAGGTCGCTCTT
ATTGACCACACCTCTACCGGCATGCCGAGCAAATGCCTGCAAATCGCTCCCCATTTCACCCAATTGTAGA
TATGCTAACTCCAGCAATGAGTTGATGAATCTCGGTGTGTATTTTATGTCCTCAGAGGACAACACCTGTT
GTAATCGTTCTTCCACACGGATCCACTAGTTCTAGAGCGGCCGCCACCGCGGTGGAGCTCCAATTCGCCC
TATAGTGAGTCGTATTACAATTCACTGGCCGTCGTTTTACAACGTCGTGACTGGGAAAACCCTGGCGTTA
CCCAACTTAATCGCCTTGCAGCACATCCCCCCTTCGCCAGCTGGCGTAATAGCGAAGAGGCCCGCACCGA
TCGCCCTTCCCAACAGTTGCGCAGCCTGAATGGCGAATGGCGCG
[124 nt withheld, positions 5995-6118]
C
[91 nt withheld, positions 6120-6210]
A
[49 nt withheld, positions 6212-6260]
CCTTTGACGTTGGAGTCCACGTTCTTT
[37 nt withheld, positions 6288-6324]
ACCCTATCTCGGTCTATTCTTTTGATTTATAAGGGATTTTGCCGATTTCGGCCTATTGGTTAAAAAATGA
GCTGATTTAACAAAAATTTAACGCGAATTTTAACAAAATATTAACGTTTACAATTTCCTGATGCGGTATT
TTCTCCTTACGCATCTGTGCGGTATTTCACACCGCATAGGGTAATAACTGATATAATTAAATTGAAGCTC
TAATTTGTGAGTTTAGTATACATGCATTTACTTATAATACAGTTTTTTAGTTTTGCTGGCCGCATCTTCT
CAAATATGCTTCCCAGCCTGCTTTTCTGTAACGTTCACCCTCTACCTTAGCATCCCTTCCCTTTGCAAAT
AGTCCTCTTCCAACAATAATAATGTCAGATCCTGTAGAGACCACATCATCCACGGTTCTATACTGTTGAC
CCAATGCGTCTCCCTTGTCATCTAAACCCACACCGGGTGTCATAATCAACCAATCGTAACCTTCATCTCT
TCCACCCATGTCTCTTTGAGCAATAAAGCCGATAACAAAATCTTTGTCGCTCTTCGCAATGTCAACAGTA
CCCTTAGTATATTCTCCAGTAGATAGGGAGCCCTTGCATGACAATTCTGCTAACATCAAAAGGCCTCTAG
GTTCCTTTGTTACTTCTTCTGCCGCCTGCTTCAAACCGCTAACAATACCTGGGCCCACCACACCGTGTGC
ATTCGTAATGTCTGCCCATTCTGCTATTCTGTATACACCCGCAGAGTACTGCAATTTGACTGTATTACCA
ATGTCAGCAAATTTTCTGTCTTCGAAGAGTAAAAAATTGTACTTGGCGGATAATGCCTTTAGCGGCTTAA
CTGTGCCCTCCATGGAAAAATCAGTCAAGATATCCACATGTGTTTTTAGTAAACAAATTTTGGGACCTAA
TGCTTCAACTAACTCCAGTAATTCCTTGGTGGTACGAACATCCAATGAAGCACACAAGTTTGTTTGCTTT
TCGTGCATGATATTAAATAGCTTGGCAGCAACAGGACTAGGATGAGTAGCAGCACGTTCCTTATATGTAG
CTTTCGACATGATTTATCTTCGTTTCCTGCAGGTTTTTGTTCTGTGCAGTTGGGTTAAGAATACTGGGCA
ATTTCATGTTTCTTCAACACTACATATGCGTATATATACCAATCTAAGTCTGTGCTCCTTCCTTCGTTCT
TCCTTCTGTTCGGAGATTACCGAATCAAAAAAATTTCAAAGAAACCGAAATCAAAAAAAAGAATAAAAAA
AAAATGATGAATTGAATTGAAAAGCTGTGGTATGGTGCACTCTCAGTACAATCTGCTCTGATGCCGCATA
GTTAAGCCAGCCCCGACACCCGCCAACACCCGCTGACGCGCCCTGACGGGCTTGTCTGCTCCCGGCATCC
GCTTACAGACAAGCTGTGACCGTCTCCGGGAGCTGCATGTGTCAGAGGTTTTCACCGTCATCACCGAAAC
GCGCGA
