>Addgene plasmid #21788 | pRY1004 | addgene partial sequence | sequence record 27555 | 21788 with T7
GGCGGCCGCTCTAGAACTAGTGGATCCGTGTGGAAGAACGATTACAACAGGTGTTGTCCTCTGAGGACAT
AAAATACACACCGAGATTCATCAACTCATTGCTGGAGTTAGCATATCTACAATTGGGTGAAATGGGGAGC
GATTTGCAGGCATTTGCTCGGCATGCCGGTAGAGGTGTGGTCAATAAGAGCGACCTCATGCTATACCTGA
GAAAGCAACCTGACCTACAGGAAAGAGTTACTCAAGAATAAGAATTTTCGTTTTAAAACCTAAGAGTCAC
TTTAAAATTTGTATACACTTATTTTTTTTATAACTTATTTAATAATAAAAATCATAAATCATAAGAAATT
CGCTTATTTAGAAGTGTCAACAACGTATCTACCAACGATTTGACCCTTTTCCATCTTTTCGTAAATTTCT
GGCAAGGTAGACAAGCCGACAACCTTGATTGGAGACTTGACCAAACCTCTGGCGAAGAAGTCCAAAGCTC
GGAATTGCGTCTCGAGTTCACCCCGACCGCTTGTATAGTTCATCCATGCCATGTGTAATCCCAGCAGCTG
TTACAAACTCAAGAAGGACCATGTGGTCTCTCTTTTCGTTGGGATCTTTCGAAAGTTTAGATTGATAGGA
CAGGTAATGGTTGTCTGGTAAAAGGACAGGGCCATCGCCAATTGGAGTATTTTGTTGATAATGGTCTGCT
AGTTGAACGCTTCCATCTTCAATGTTGTGTCTAATTTTGAAGTTAACTGTGATTCCATTCTTTTGTTTGT
CTGNCATGATGTA
