>Addgene plasmid #21788 | pRY1004 | addgene partial sequence | sequence record 27556 | 21788 with GFP-R
CTTCTCCTTTACTCATGGCGCGCCCTTTTCCGGTTCTGTGATGTGATGATGATTTTTTTGTCAGCTCCTT
TGATTCATTCCATACTTTATTACATATGCTCATAAACATTTTCTTGTCTACATTGCTAGAGCTCAGGGGG
AACTCGAAGGCAAAAATATGCGATGAGAGTCGGATTTCGCCTTGAAGAAGACTAGGTGATTGCTGCTGCG
GCTGCGAGGTCCGCTGGAACGTAGTAAAAGTGGGAGTGGGGACCGCTCCGTCCTCGATGGCCAAGTCCGT
ACCCTCTTCTTCGTCTTTATTGGGTTCTGCCTCATGCCATGAACTCCTGTCCCGGTTTGTGCTTGTGCTT
GTACTTGTGCTTGTGCTTGCGCTTCTGGCTTTCGTGTTGGCCGAGAGTAATGCATCCCGTTCAAAGTGGT
ATTCTTCAGCAGGTATCATATCTGCTGGGCGTAGATCCGCGCGCTGTTGCGTAGGACCGGCATTCGCACT
TGATCCTACGCTAGAATTTCTTGAGCCTTCCTCGGATCGTCTGGTTTTCCCAGTGGAAGCGGTGCCACTC
AAAGGCGAATCATATGAGTCGTTAACCCTCTTGTTTCTGTAATTGCTAGCACTATACTCATTTTCTTCGT
AGGGCCTAGC
